>Addgene plasmid #212030 | pMX-IG-ATG3 (K208D) | depositor full sequence | sequence record 413602 | pMX-IG-ATG3 (K208D) sequence 6843 bps
GGGCCGGCGCGCCGCGGCCGCTACGTAAATTCCGCCCCTCTCCCTCCCCCCCCCCTAACGTTACTGGCCG
AAGCCGCTTGGAATAAGGCCGGTGTGCGTTTGTCTATATGTTATTTTCCACCATATTGCCGTCTTTTGGC
AATGTGAGGGCCCGGAAACCTGGCCCTGTCTTCTTGACGAGCATTCCTAGGGGTCTTTCCCCTCTCGCCA
AAGGAATGCAAGGTCTGTTGAATGTCGTGAAGGAAGCAGTTCCTCTGGAAGCTTCTTGAAGACAAACAAC
GTCTGTAGCGACCCTTTGCAGGCAGCGGAACCCCCCACCTGGCGACAGGTGCCTCTGCGGCCAAAAGCCA
CGTGTATAAGATACACCTGCAAAGGCGGCACAACCCCAGTGCCACGTTGTGAGTTGGATAGTTGTGGAAA
GAGTCAAATGGCTCTCCTCAAGCGTATTCAACAAGGGGCTGAAGGATGCCCAGAAGGTACCCCATTGTAT
GGGATCTGATCTGGGGCCTCGGTGCACATGCTTTACATGTGTTTAGTCGAGGTTAAAAAACGTCTAGGCC
CCCCGAACCACGGGGACGTGGTTTTCCTTTGAAAAACACGATGATAAGCTTGCCACAACCATGGTGAGCA
AGGGCGAGGAGCTGTTCACCGGGGTGGTGCCCATCCTGGTCGAGCTGGACGGCGACGTAAACGGCCACAA
GTTCAGCGTGTCCGGCGAGGGCGAGGGCGATGCCACCTACGGCAAGCTGACCCTGAAGTTCATCTGCACC
ACCGGCAAGCTGCCCGTGCCCTGGCCCACCCTCGTGACCACCTTCGGCTACGGCCTGCAGTGCTTCGCCC
GCTACCCCGACCACATGAAGCAGCACGACTTCTTCAAGTCCGCCATGCCCGAAGGCTACGTCCAGGAGCG
CACCATCTTCTTCAAGGACGACGGCAACTACAAGACCCGCGCCGAGGTGAAGTTCGAGGGCGACACCCTG
GTGAACCGCATCGAGCTGAAGGGCATCGACTTCAAGGAGGACGGCAACATCCTGGGGCACAAGCTGGAGT
ACAACTACAACAGCCACAACGTCTATATCATGGCCGACAAGCAGAAGAACGGCATCAAGGTGAACTTCAA
GATCCGCCACAACATCGAGGACGGCAGCGTGCAGCTCGCCGACCACTACCAGCAGAACACCCCCATCGGC
GACGGCCCCGTGCTGCTGCCCGACAACCACTACCTGAGCTACCAGTCCGCCCTGAGCAAAGACCCCAACG
AGAAGCGCGATCACATGGTCCTGCTGGAGTTCGTGACCGCCGCCGGGATCACTCTCGGCATGGACGAGCT
GTACAAGAGCGGCCCAGCCACAGTGGTCGACGATAAAATAAAAGATTTTATTTAGTCTCCAGAAAAAGGG
GGGAATGAAAGACCCCACCTGTAGGTTTGGCAAGCTAGCTTAAGTAACGCCATTTTGGAAGGCATGGAAA
AATACATAACTGAGAATAGAGAAGTTCAGATCAAGGTCAGGAACAGATGGAACAGCTGAATATGGGCCAA
ACAGGATATCTGTGGTAAGCAGTTCCTGCCCCGGCTCAGGGCCAAGAACAGATGGAACAGCTGAATATGG
GCCAAACAGGATATCTGTGGTAAGCAGTTCCTGCCCCGGCTCAGGGCCAAGAACAGATGGTCCCCAGATG
CGGTCCAGCCCTCAGCAGTTTCTAGAGAACCATCAGATGTTTCCAGGGTGCCCCAAGGACCTGAAATGAC
CCTGTGCCTTATTTGAACTAACCAATCAGTTCGCTTCTCGCTTCTGTTCGCGCGCTTCTGCTCCCCGAGC
TCAATAAAAGAGCCCACAACCCCTCACTCGGGGCGCCAGTCCTCCGATTGACTGAGTCGCCCGGGTACCC
GTGTATCCAATAAACCCTCTTGCAGTTGCATCCGACTTGTGGTCTCGCTGTTCCTTGGGAGGGTCTCCTC
TGAGTGATTGACTACCCGTCAGCGGGGGTCTTTCATTCTGCATTAATGAATCGGCCAACGCGCGGGGAGA
GGCGGTTTGCGTATTGGGCGCTCTTCCGCTTCCTCGCTCACTGACTCGCTGCGCTCGGTCGTTCGGCTGC
GGCGAGCGGTATCAGCTCACTCAAAGGCGGTAATACGGTTATCCACAGAATCAGGGGATAACGCAGGAAA
GAACATGTGAGCAAAAGGCCAGCAAAAGGCCAGGAACCGTAAAAAGGCCGCGTTGCTGGCGTTTTTCCAT
AGGCTCCGCCCCCCTGACGAGCATCACAAAAATCGACGCTCAAGTCAGAGGTGGCGAAACCCGACAGGAC
TATAAAGATACCAGGCGTTTCCCCCTGGAAGCTCCCTCGTGCGCTCTCCTGTTCCGACCCTGCCGCTTAC
CGGATACCTGTCCGCCTTTCTCCCTTCGGGAAGCGTGGCGCTTTCTCATAGCTCACGCTGTAGGTATCTC
AGTTCGGTGTAGGTCGTTCGCTCCAAGCTGGGCTGTGTGCACGAACCCCCCGTTCAGCCCGACCGCTGCG
CCTTATCCGGTAACTATCGTCTTGAGTCCAACCCGGTAAGACACGACTTATCGCCACTGGCAGCAGCCAC
TGGTAACAGGATTAGCAGAGCGAGGTATGTAGGCGGTGCTACAGAGTTCTTGAAGTGGTGGCCTAACTAC
GGCTACACTAGAAGGACAGTATTTGGTATCTGCGCTCTGCTGAAGCCAGTTACCTTCGGAAAAAGAGTTG
GTAGCTCTTGATCCGGCAAACAAACCACCGCTGGTAGCGGTGGTTTTTTTGTTTGCAAGCAGCAGATTAC
GCGCAGAAAAAAAGGATCTCAAGAAGATCCTTTGATCTTTTCTACGGGGTCTGACGCTCAGTGGAACGAA
AACTCACGTTAAGGGATTTTGGTCATGAGATTATCAAAAAGGATCTTCACCTAGATCCTTTTGCGGCCGG
CCGCAAATCAATCTAAAGTATATATGAGTAAACTTGGTCTGACAGTTACCAATGCTTAATCAGTGAGGCA
CCTATCTCAGCGATCTGTCTATTTCGTTCATCCATAGTTGCCTGACTCCCCGTCGTGTAGATAACTACGA
TACGGGAGGGCTTACCATCTGGCCCCAGTGCTGCAATGATACCGCGAGACCCACGCTCACCGGCTCCAGA
TTTATCAGCAATAAACCAGCCAGCCGGAAGGGCCGAGCGCAGAAGTGGTCCTGCAACTTTATCCGCCTCC
ATCCAGTCTATTAATTGTTGCCGGGAAGCTAGAGTAAGTAGTTCGCCAGTTAATAGTTTGCGCAACGTTG
TTGCCATTGCTACAGGCATCGTGGTGTCACGCTCGTCGTTTGGTATGGCTTCATTCAGCTCCGGTTCCCA
ACGATCAAGGCGAGTTACATGATCCCCCATGTTGTGCAAAAAAGCGGTTAGCTCCTTCGGTCCTCCGATC
GTTGTCAGAAGTAAGTTGGCCGCAGTGTTATCACTCATGGTTATGGCAGCACTGCATAATTCTCTTACTG
TCATGCCATCCGTAAGATGCTTTTCTGTGACTGGTGAGTACTCAACCAAGTCATTCTGAGAATAGTGTAT
GCGGCGACCGAGTTGCTCTTGCCCGGCGTCAACACGGGATAATACCGCGCCACATAGCAGAACTTTAAAA
GTGCTCATCATTGGAAAACGTTCTTCGGGGCGAAAACTCTCAAGGATCTTACCGCTGTTGAGATCCAGTT
CGATGTAACCCACTCGTGCACCCAACTGATCTTCAGCATCTTTTACTTTCACCAGCGTTTCTGGGTGAGC
AAAAACAGGAAGGCAAAATGCCGCAAAAAAGGGAATAAGGGCGACACGGAAATGTTGAATACTCATACTC
TTCCTTTTTCAATATTATTGAAGCATTTATCAGGGTTATTGTCTCATGAGCGGATACATATTTGAATGTA
TTTAGAAAAATAAACAAATAGGGGTTCCGCGCACATTTCCTGCATAATGAAAGACCCCACCTGTAGGTTT
GGCAAGCTAGCTTAAGTAACGCCATTTTGCAAGGCATGGAAAAATACATAACTGAGAATAGAAAAGTTCA
GATCAAGGTCAGGAACAGATGGAACAGCTGAATATGGGCCAAAGCGGATATCTGTGGTAAGCAGTTCCTG
CCCCGGCTCAGGGCCAAGAACAGATGGAACAGCTGAATATGGGCCAAACAGGATATCTGTGGTAAGCAGT
TCCTGCCCCGGCTCAGGGCCAAGAACAGATGGTCCCCAGATGCGGTCCAGCCCTCAGCAGTTTCTAGAGA
ACCATCAGATGTTTCCAGGGTGCCCCAAGGACCTGAAATGACCCTGTGCCTTATTTGAACTAACCAATCA
GTTCGCTTCTCGCTTCTGTTCGCGCGCTTCTGCTCCCCGAGCTCAATAAAAGAGCCCACAACCCCTCACT
CGGGGCGCCAGTCCTCCGATTGACTGAGTCGCCCGGGTACCCGTGTATCCAATAAACCCTCTTGCAGTTG
CATCCGACTTGTGGTCTCGCTGTTCCTTGGGAGGGTCTCCTCTGAGTGATTGACTACCCGTCAGCGGGGG
TCTTTCATTTGGGGGCTCGTCCGGGATCGGGAGACCCCTGCCCAGGGACCACCGACCCACCACCGGGAGG
TAAGCTGGCCAGCAACTTATCTGTGTCTGTCCGATTGTCTAGTGTCTATGACTGATTTTATGCGCCTGCG
TCGGTACTAGTTAGCTAACTAGCTCTGTATCTGGCGGACCCGTGGTGGAACTGACGAGTTCGGAACACCC
GGCCGCAACCCTGGGAGACGTCCCAGGGATCTCGGGGGCCGTTTTTGTGGCCCGACCTGAGTCCAAAAAT
CCCGATCGTTTTGGACTCTTTGGTGCACCCCCCTTAGAGGAGGGATATGTGGTTCTGGTAGGAGACGAGA
ACCTAAAACAGTTCCCGCCTCCGTCTGAATTTTTGCTTTCGGTTTGGGACCGAAGCCGCGCCGCGCGTCT
TGTCTGCTGCAGCATCGTTCTGTGTTGTCTCTGTCTGACTGTGTTTCTGTATTTGTCTGAAAATATGGGC
CCGGGCCAGACTGTTACCACTCCCTTAAGTTTGACCTTAGGTCACTGGAAAGATGTCGAGCGGATCGCTC
ACAACCAGTCGGTAGATGTCAAGAAGAGACGTTGGGTTACCTTCTGCTCTGCAGAATGGCCAACCTTTAA
CGTCGGATGGCCGCGAGACGGCACCTTTAACCGAGACCTCATCACCCAGGTTAAGATCAAGGTCTTTTCA
CCTGGCCCGCATGGACACCCAGACCAGGTCCCCTACATCGTGACCTGGGAAGCCTTGGCTTTTGACCCCC
CTCCCTGGGTCAAGCCCTTTGTACACCCTAAGCCTCCGCCTCCTCTTCCTCCATCCGCCCCGTCTCTCCC
CCTTGAACCTCCTCGTTCGACCCCGCCTCGATCCTCCCTTTATCCAGCCCTCACTCCTTCTCTAGGCGCC
CCCATATGGCCATATGAGATCTTATATGGGGCACCCCCGCCCCTTGTAAACTTCCCTGACCCTGACATGA
CAAGAGTTACTAACAGCCCCTCTCTCCAAGCTCACTTACAGGCTCTCTACTTAGTCCAGCACGAAGTCTG
GAGACCTCTGGCGGCAGCCTACCAAGAACAACTGGACCGACCGGTGGTACCTCACCCTTACCGAGTCGGC
GACACAGTGTGGGTCCGCCGACACCAGACTAAGAACCTAGAACCTCGCTGGAAAGGACCTTACACAGTCC
TGCTGACCACCCCCACCGCCCTCAAAGTAGACGGCATCGCAGCTTGGATACACGCCGCCCACGTGAAGGC
TGCCGACCCCGGGGGTGGACCATCCTCTAGACTGCCGGATCTAGCTAGTTAATTAAGGATCCCAGTGTGG
TGGTACGGAATTCATGCAGAATGTGATTAATACTGTGAAGGGAAAGGCACTGGAAGTGGCTGAGTACCTG
ACCCCGGTCCTCAAGGAATCAAAGTTTAAGGAAACAGGTGTAATTACCCCAGAAGAGTTTGTGGCAGCTG
GAGATCACCTAGTCCACCACTGTCCAACATGGCAATGGGCTACAGGGGAAGAATTGAAAGTGAAGGCATA
CCTACCAACAGGCAAACAATTTTTGGTAACCAAAAATGTGCCGTGCTATAAGCGGTGCAAACAGATGGAA
TATTCAGATGAATTGGAAGCTATCATTGAAGAAGATGATGGTGATGGCGGATGGGTAGATACATATCACA
ACACAGGTATTACAGGAATAACGGAAGCCGTTAAAGAGATCACACTGGAAAATAAGGACAATATAAGGCT
TCAAGATTGCTCAGCACTATGTGAAGAGGAAGAAGATGAAGATGAAGGAGAAGCTGCAGATATGGAAGAA
TATGAAGAGAGTGGATTGTTGGAAACAGATGAGGCTACCCTAGATACAAGGAAAATAGTAGAAGCTTGTA
AAGCCAAAACTGATGCTGGCGGTGAAGATGCTATTTTGCAAACCAGAACTTATGACCTTTACATCACTTA
TGATGACTATTACCAGACTCCACGATTATGGTTGTTTGGCTATGATGAGCAACGGCAGCCTTTAACAGTT
GAGCACATGTATGAAGACATCAGTCAGGATCATGTGAAGAAAACAGTGACCATTGAAAATCACCCTCATC
TGCCACCACCTCCCATGTGTTCAGTTCACCCATGCAGGCATGCTGAGGTGATGAAGAAAATCATTGAGAC
TGTTGCAGAAGGAGGGGGAGAACTTGGAGTTCATATGTATCTTCTTATTTTCTTGAAATTTGTACAAGCT
GTCATTCCAACAATAGAATATGACTACACAAGACACTTCACAATGTAACTCGA
Features (pLannotate 1.2.2; 13 found; start..end, strand, type, name):
     35..607     +  misc_feature   IRES: internal ribosome entry site (IRES) of the encephalomyocarditis virus (EMCV)
    621..1337    +  CDS            EYFP: EYFP is a basic (constitutively fluorescent) green/yellow fluorescent protein published in 1996, derived from Aequorea victoria. It is reported to be a very rapidly-maturing weak dimer with high acid sensitivity.
   1404..1525    +  LTR            3' LTR (ΔU3) (fragment): self-inactivating 3' long terminal repeat (LTR) from Moloney murine leukemia virus
   1526..1995    +  LTR            LTR: long terminal repeat from Moloney murine leukemia virus
   1998..2051    -  CDS            lacI (fragment): lac repressor; lacI; The lac repressor binds to the lac operator to inhibit transcription in E. coli. This inhibition can be relieved by adding lactose or isopropyl-β-D-thiogalactopyranoside (IPTG).
   2234..2822    -  rep_origin     ori: high-copy-number ColE1/pMB1/pBR322/pUC origin of replication
   2986..3846    -  CDS            AmpR: β-lactamase; bla; confers resistance to ampicillin, carbenicillin, and related antibiotics
   3847..3951    -  promoter       AmpR promoter: bla
   3966..4559    +  LTR            LTR: long terminal repeat from Moloney murine leukemia virus
   4622..4979    +  misc_feature   MMLV Ψ: packaging signal of Moloney murine leukemia virus (MMLV)
   5044..5460    +  CDS            gag (truncated): truncated Moloney murine leukemia virus (MMLV) gag gene lacking the start codon
   5470..5844    +  misc_feature   pol region: Moloney murine leukemia virus (MMLV) pol region containing the splice acceptor site
   5894..6835    +  CDS            ATG3: ATG3_HUMAN - Also known as APG3, APG3L. Experimental evidence at protein level: Swiss-Prot protein existence level 1. E2 conjugating enzyme required for the cytoplasm to vacuole transport (Cvt), autophagy, and mitochondrial homeostasis. Responsible for the E2-like covalent binding of phosphatidylethanolamine to the C- terminal Gly of ATG8-like proteins (GABARAP, GABARAPL1, GABARAPL2 or MAP1LC3A). The ATG12-ATG5 conjugate plays a role of an E3 and promotes the transfer of ATG8-like proteins from ATG3 to phosphatidylethanolamine (PE). This step is required for the membrane association of ATG8-li
