>Addgene plasmid #212030 | pMX-IG-ATG3 (K208D) | addgene full sequence | sequence record 422899 | Addgene NGS Result
TGCGCGTAATCTGCTGCTTGCAAACAAAAAAACCACCGCTACCAGCGGTGGTTTGTTTGCCGGATCAAGA
GCTACCAACTCTTTTTCCGAAGGTAACTGGCTTCAGCAGAGCGCAGATACCAAATACTGTTCTTCTAGTG
TAGCCGTAGTTAGGCCACCACTTCAAGAACTCTGTAGCACCGCCTACATACCTCGCTCTGCTAATCCTGT
TACCAGTGGCTGCTGCCAGTGGCGATAAGTCGTGTCTTACCGGGTTGGACTCAAGACGATAGTTACCGGA
TAAGGCGCAGCGGTCGGGCTGAACGGGGGGTTCGTGCACACAGCCCAGCTTGGAGCGAACGACCTACACC
GAACTGAGATACCTACAGCGTGAGCTATGAGAAAGCGCCACGCTTCCCGAAGGGAGAAAGGCGGACAGGT
ATCCGGTAAGCGGCAGGGTCGGAACAGGAGAGCGCACGAGGGAGCTTCCAGGGGGAAACGCCTGGTATCT
TTATAGTCCTGTCGGGTTTCGCCACCTCTGACTTGAGCGTCGATTTTTGTGATGCTCGTCAGGGGGGCGG
AGCCTATGGAAAAACGCCAGCAACGCGGCCTTTTTACGGTTCCTGGCCTTTTGCTGGCCTTTTGCTCACA
TGTTCTTTCCTGCGTTATCCCCTGATTCTGTGGATAACCGTATTACCGCCTTTGAGTGAGCTGATACCGC
TCGCCGCAGCCGAACGACCGAGCGCAGCGAGTCAGTGAGCGAGGAAGCGGAAGAGCGCCCAATACGCAAA
CCGCCTCTCCCCGCGCGTTGGCCGATTCATTAATGCAACTATGGCCATTTAATGTAAATACTTAAGAAAA
AAAACCAAATTAATTTTGATACATGCTGCATGTGAAAGACCCCCGCTGACGGGTAGTCAATCACTCAGAG
GAGACCCTCCCAAGGAACAGCGAGACCACAAGTCGGATGCAACTGCAAGAGGGTTTATTGGATACACGGG
TACCCGGGCGACTCAGTCAATCGGAGGACTGGCGCCCCGAGTGAGGGGTTGTGGGCTCTTTTATTGAGCT
CGGGGAGCAGAAGCGCGCGAACAGAAGCGAGAAGCGAACTGATTGGTTAGTTCAAATAAGGCACAGGGTC
ATTTCAGGTCCTTGGGGCACCCTGGAAACATCTGATGGTTCTCTAGAAACTGCTGAGGGCTGGACCGCAT
CTGGGGACCATCTGTTCTTGGCCCTGAGCCGGGGCAGGAACTGCTTACCACAGATATCCTGTTTGGCCCA
TATTCAGCTGTTCCATCTGTTCCTGACCTTGATCTGAACTTCTCTATTCTCAGTTATGTATTTTTCCATG
CCTTGCAAAATGGCGTTACTTAAGCTAGCTTGCCAAACCTACAGGTGGGGTCTTTCATTATGCAGGTGGC
ACTTTTCGGGGAAATGTGCGCGGAACCCCTATTTGTTTATTTTTCTAAATACATTCAAATATGTATCCGC
TCATGAGACAATAACCCTGATAAATGCTTCAATAATATTGAAAAAGGAAGAGTATGAGTATTCAACATTT
CCGTGTCGCCCTTATTCCCTTTTTTGCGGCATTTTGCCTTCCTGTTTTTGCTCACCCAGAAACGCTGGTG
AAAGTAAAAGATGCTGAAGATCAGTTGGGTGCACGAGTGGGTTACATCGAACTGGATCTCAACAGCGGTA
AGATCCTTGAGAGTTTTCGCCCCGAAGAACGTTTTCCAATGATGAGCACTTTTAAAGTTCTGCTATGTGG
CGCGGTATTATCCCGTATTGACGCCGGGCAAGAGCAACTCGGTCGCCGCATACACTATTCTCAGAATGAC
TTGGTTGAGTACTCACCAGTCACAGAAAAGCATCTTACGGATGGCATGACAGTAAGAGAATTATGCAGTG
CTGCCATAACCATGAGTGATAACACTGCGGCCAACTTACTTCTGACAACGATCGGAGGACCGAAGGAGCT
AACCGCTTTTTTGCACAACATGGGGGATCATGTAACTCGCCTTGATCGTTGGGAACCGGAGCTGAATGAA
GCCATACCAAACGACGAGCGTGACACCACGATGCCTGTAGCAATGGCAACAACGTTGCGCAAACTATTAA
CTGGCGAACTACTTACTCTAGCTTCCCGGCAACAATTAATAGACTGGATGGAGGCGGATAAAGTTGCAGG
ACCACTTCTGCGCTCGGCCCTTCCGGCTGGCTGGTTTATTGCTGATAAATCTGGAGCCGGTGAGCGTGGG
TCTCGCGGTATCATTGCAGCACTGGGGCCAGATGGTAAGCCCTCCCGTATCGTAGTTATCTACACGACGG
GGAGTCAGGCAACTATGGATGAACGAAATAGACAGATCGCTGAGATAGGTGCCTCACTGATTAAGCATTG
GTAACTGTCAGACCAAGTTTACTCATATATACTTTAGATTGATTTGCGGCCGGCCGCAAAAGGATCTAGG
TGAAGATCCTTTTTGATAATCTCATGACCAAAATCCCTTAACGTGAGTTTTCGTTCCACTGAGCGTCAGA
CCCCGTAGAAAAGATCAAAGGATCTTCTTGAGATCCTTTTTTTC
Features (pLannotate 1.2.2; 5 found; start..end, strand, type, name):
    755..807     +  CDS            lacI (fragment): lac repressor; lacI; The lac repressor binds to the lac operator to inhibit transcription in E. coli. This inhibition can be relieved by adding lactose or isopropyl-β-D-thiogalactopyranoside (IPTG).
    873..1388    -  LTR            3' LTR: 3' long terminal repeat from murine embryonic stem cell virus
   1419..1523    +  promoter       AmpR promoter: bla
   1524..2384    +  CDS            AmpR: β-lactamase; bla; confers resistance to ampicillin, carbenicillin, and related antibiotics
   2548..572     +  rep_origin     ori (across the origin): high-copy-number ColE1/pMB1/pBR322/pUC origin of replication
