>Addgene plasmid #212030 | pMX-IG-ATG3 (K208D) | addgene full sequence | sequence record 445614 | Addgene NGS Result
GAATTATGCAGTGCTGCCATAACCATGAGTGATAACACTGCGGCCAACTTACTTCTGACAACGATCGGAG
GACCGAAGGAGCTAACCGCTTTTTTGCACAACATGGGGGATCATGTAACTCGCCTTGATCGTTGGGAACC
GGAGCTGAATGAAGCCATACCAAACGACGAGCGTGACACCACGATGCCTGTAGCAATGGCAACAACGTTG
CGCAAACTATTAACTGGCGAACTACTTACTCTAGCTTCCCGGCAACAATTAATAGACTGGATGGAGGCGG
ATAAAGTTGCAGGACCACTTCTGCGCTCGGCCCTTCCGGCTGGCTGGTTTATTGCTGATAAATCTGGAGC
CGGTGAGCGTGGGTCTCGCGGTATCATTGCAGCACTGGGGCCAGATGGTAAGCCCTCCCGTATCGTAGTT
ATCTACACGACGGGGAGTCAGGCAACTATGGATGAACGAAATAGACAGATCGCTGAGATAGGTGCCTCAC
TGATTAAGCATTGGTAACTGTCAGACCAAGTTTACTCATATATACTTTAGATTGATTTGCGGCCGGCCGC
AAAAGGATCTAGGTGAAGATCCTTTTTGATAATCTCATGACCAAAATCCCTTAACGTGAGTTTTCGTTCC
ACTGAGCGTCAGACCCCGTAGAAAAGATCAAAGGATCTTCTTGAGATCCTTTTTTTCTGCGCGTAATCTG
CTGCTTGCAAACAAAAAAACCACCGCTACCAGCGGTGGTTTGTTTGCCGGATCAAGAGCTACCAACTCTT
TTTCCGAAGGTAACTGGCTTCAGCAGAGCGCAGATACCAAATACTGTTCTTCTAGTGTAGCCGTAGTTAG
GCCACCACTTCAAGAACTCTGTAGCACCGCCTACATACCTCGCTCTGCTAATCCTGTTACCAGTGGCTGC
TGCCAGTGGCGATAAGTCGTGTCTTACCGGGTTGGACTCAAGACGATAGTTACCGGATAAGGCGCAGCGG
TCGGGCTGAACGGGGGGTTCGTGCACACAGCCCAGCTTGGAGCGAACGACCTACACCGAACTGAGATACC
TACAGCGTGAGCTATGAGAAAGCGCCACGCTTCCCGAAGGGAGAAAGGCGGACAGGTATCCGGTAAGCGG
CAGGGTCGGAACAGGAGAGCGCACGAGGGAGCTTCCAGGGGGAAACGCCTGGTATCTTTATAGTCCTGTC
GGGTTTCGCCACCTCTGACTTGAGCGTCGATTTTTGTGATGCTCGTCAGGGGGGCGGAGCCTATGGAAAA
ACGCCAGCAACGCGGCCTTTTTACGGTTCCTGGCCTTTTGCTGGCCTTTTGCTCACATGTTCTTTCCTGC
GTTATCCCCTGATTCTGTGGATAACCGTATTACCGCCTTTGAGTGAGCTGATACCGCTCGCCGCAGCCGA
ACGACCGAGCGCAGCGAGTCAGTGAGCGAGGAAGCGGAAGAGCGCCCAATACGCAAACCGCCTCTCCCCG
CGCGTTGGCCGATTCATTAATGCAACTATGGCCATTTAATGTAAATACTTAAGAAAAAAAACCAAATTAA
TTTTGATACATGCTGCATGTGAAAGACCCCCGCTGACGGGTAGTCAATCACTCAGAGGAGACCCTCCCAA
GGAACAGCGAGACCACAAGTCGGATGCAACTGCAAGAGGGTTTATTGGATACACGGGTACCCGGGCGACT
CAGTCAATCGGAGGACTGGCGCCCCGAGTGAGGGGTTGTGGGCTCTTTTATTGAGCTCGGGGAGCAGAAG
CGCGCGAACAGAAGCGAGAAGCGAACTGATTGGTTAGTTCAAATAAGGCACAGGGTCATTTCAGGTCCTT
GGGGCACCCTGGAAACATCTGATGGTTCTCTAGAAACTGCTGAGGGCTGGACCGCATCTGGGGACCATCT
GTTCTTGGCCCTGAGCCGGGGCAGGAACTGCTTACCACAGATATCCTGTTTGGCCCATATTCAGCTGTTC
CATCTGTTCTTGGCCCTGAGCCGGGGCAGGAACTGCTTACCACAGATATCCTGTTTGGCCCATATTCAGC
TGTTCCATCTGTTCCTGACCTTGATCTGAACTTTTCTATTCTCAGTTATGTATTTTTCCATGCCTTGCAA
AATGGCGTTACTTAAGCTAGCTTGCCAAACCTACAGGTGGGGTCTTTCATTATGCAGGTGGCACTTTTCG
GGGAAATGTGCGCGGAACCCCTATTTGTTTATTTTTCTAAATACATTCAAATATGTATCCGCTCATGAGA
CAATAACCCTGATAAATGCTTCAATAATATTGAAAAAGGAAGAGTATGAGTATTCAACATTTCCGTGTCG
CCCTTATTCCCTTTTTTGCGGCATTTTGCCTTCCTGTTTTTGCTCACCCAGAAACGCTGGTGAAAGTAAA
AGATGCTGAAGATCAGTTGGGTGCACGAGTGGGTTACATCGAACTGGATCTCAACAGCGGTAAGATCCTT
GAGAGTTTTCGCCCCGAAGAACGTTTTCCAATGATGAGCACTTTTAAAGTTCTGCTATGTGGCGCGGTAT
TATCCCGTATTGACGCCGGGCAAGAGCAACTCGGTCGCCGCATACACTATTCTCAGAATGACTTGGTTGA
GTACTCACCAGTCACAGAAAAGCATCTTACGGATGGCATGACAGTAAGA
Features (pLannotate 1.2.2; 6 found; start..end, strand, type, name):
    671..1259    +  rep_origin     ori: high-copy-number ColE1/pMB1/pBR322/pUC origin of replication
   1442..1494    +  CDS            lacI (fragment): lac repressor; lacI; The lac repressor binds to the lac operator to inhibit transcription in E. coli. This inhibition can be relieved by adding lactose or isopropyl-β-D-thiogalactopyranoside (IPTG).
   1560..2029    -  LTR            LTR: long terminal repeat from Moloney murine leukemia virus
   2030..2151    -  LTR            3' LTR (ΔU3) (fragment): self-inactivating 3' long terminal repeat (LTR) from Moloney murine leukemia virus
   2181..2285    +  promoter       AmpR promoter: bla
   2286..507     +  CDS            AmpR (across the origin): β-lactamase; bla; confers resistance to ampicillin, carbenicillin, and related antibiotics
