[The description below was written by a language model from this plasmid's Addgene catalogue record and pLannotate feature annotations shown in this document.]
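Description:
pMX-IG-ATG3 (K208D) is a retroviral mammalian expression plasmid built on the pMX-IG backbone, carrying human ATG3 with a lysine-to-aspartate substitution at position 208 and no epitope tag. ATG3 is the E2-like enzyme of the autophagy conjugation machinery that transfers LC3/ATG8-family proteins to phosphatidylethanolamine. According to the catalogue entry the construct expresses this point mutant in mammalian cells, and the associated work concerns how WIPI2, ATG16L1 and ATG3 deliver LC3 to the phagophore. In vectors of this Moloney murine leukemia virus-derived type, the insert lies between two long terminal repeats, so the 5' LTR drives transcription and the region between the LTRs can be packaged into retroviral particles and integrated into target cells for stable expression. The "IG" designation conventionally refers to an IRES-GFP cassette downstream of the cloning site, but neither the catalogue fields nor the feature tables confirm its presence.

In bacteria the plasmid is maintained at high copy through a ColE1/pUC-type origin and selected with ampicillin via the bla gene and its promoter. The two available sequence records are each only about 2.5 to 2.6 kb, far smaller than a full retroviral vector with insert. They annotate only the origin, AmpR, a short lacI fragment and a single LTR region, called MoMLV-derived in one record and MESV-type in the other. No ATG3 coding sequence, packaging signal, second LTR or reporter is annotated. These records therefore appear to cover only part of the plasmid, or possibly a form that has lost the region between the LTRs, and they cannot verify the insert or the K208D mutation.
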