Addgene plasmid #212030: pMX-IG-ATG3 (K208D)
Purpose: Expresses untagged ATG3 (K208D) in mammalian cells
Depositing lab: Michael Lazarou. Publication: Three-step docking by WIPI2, ATG16L1, and ATG3 delivers LC3 to the phagophore. Rao S, Skulsuppaisarn M, Strong LM, Ren X, Lazarou M, Hurley JH, Hummer G. Sci Adv. 2024 Feb 9;10(6):eadj8027. doi: 10.1126/sciadv.adj8027. Epub 2024 Feb 7. PubMed 38324698.
Backbone
  Vector backbone: pMX-IG
  Backbone manufacturer: Cell Biolabs
  Vector type: Mammalian Expression, Retroviral
Growth in bacteria
  Bacterial resistance: Ampicillin, 100 μg/mL
  Growth temperature: 37°C
  Growth strain: NEB Stable
  Copy number: High Copy
Gene/Insert
  Gene/Insert name: ATG3
  Species: H. sapiens (human)
  Entrez Gene: ATG3 (a.k.a. APG3, APG3-LIKE, APG3L, PC3-96, hApg3)
Terms and licenses: Academic/Nonprofit Terms; Industry Terms: Not Available to Industry
How to cite: pMX-IG-ATG3 (K208D) was a gift from Michael Lazarou (Addgene plasmid # 212030)
